Addgene plasmid #132275: pDONR221_SLC39A10
Purpose: Gateway entry clone with codon-optimized ORF sequence for subcloning into custom expression vectors
Depositing lab: RESOLUTE Consortium & Giulio Superti-Furga. Depositing organization: CeMM Research Center for Molecular Medicine. Publication: Functional characterization of SLC39 family members ZIP5 and ZIP10 in overexpressing HEK293 cells reveals selective copper transport activity. Polesel M, Ingles-Prieto A, Christodoulaki E, Ferrada E, Doucerain C, Altermatt P, Knecht M, Kuhn M, Steck AL, Wilhelm M, Manolova V. Biometals. 2022 Dec 1. doi: 10.1007/s10534-022-00474-6. PubMed 36454509.
Backbone
  Vector backbone: pDONR221
  Backbone manufacturer: Thermo Fisher Scientific
  Backbone size w/o insert (bp): 2550
  Vector type: Mammalian Expression
Growth in bacteria
  Bacterial resistance: Kanamycin, 50 μg/mL
  Growth temperature: 37°C
  Growth strain: Stbl3
  Copy number: High Copy
Gene/Insert
  Gene/Insert name: SLC39A10 (alt name: KIAA1265, FLJ90515, DKFZp564L2123)
  Species: H. sapiens (human)
  Insert size (bp): 2493
  Entrez Gene: SLC39A10 (a.k.a. LZT-Hs2, MGC126565, MGC138428, DKFZp781L10106)
  Cloning method: Gateway Cloning
  Sequencing primers: 5′ M13-fwd; 3′ M13-rev
Terms and licenses: Academic/Nonprofit Terms; Industry Terms
Depositor comments: For more information on the full Resolute plasmid collection, please see www.addgene.org/depositor-collections/re-solute/. Please provide your feedback on this plasmid to the RESOLUTE consortium by filling out their RESOLUTE repository feedback form: https://forms.office.com/Pages/ResponsePage.aspx?id=0e05yklzmkS7rjFGQL4N7z4feCLQvEJAmVcOCM_u885UN1JJRko0Ukg4TVQwNTZLOUxPQVJWT1NHUCQlQCN0PWcu
How to cite: pDONR221_SLC39A10 was a gift from RESOLUTE Consortium & Giulio Superti-Furga (Addgene plasmid # 132275 ; http://n2t.net/addgene:132275 ; RRID:Addgene_132275)
