[The description below was written by a language model from this plasmid's Addgene catalogue record and pLannotate feature annotations shown in this document.]
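Description:
pDONR221_SLC39A10 is a Gateway entry clone built on the commercial pDONR221 backbone, carrying a codon-optimized open reading frame for human SLC39A10 (also known as ZIP10 or KIAA1265), a member of the SLC39/ZIP family of metal-ion transporters annotated as a likely zinc-influx transporter. The sequenced plasmid is about 5.0 kb, of which the insert accounts for 2,493 bp. It is maintained in E. coli as a high-copy plasmid through a ColE1/pUC-type origin of replication and is selected with kanamycin through an aminoglycoside phosphotransferase (KanR) gene.

The ORF sits between attL1 and attL2 recombination sites, the product of a BP reaction into the donor vector. These sites allow directional, in-frame transfer of the coding sequence into any attR-containing destination vector through an LR Clonase reaction. Upstream of attL1 lie the rrnB T1 and T2 transcription terminators, which shield the insert from read-through transcription in bacteria. A T7 promoter lies just beyond attL2 and points back toward the insert, and the M13 forward and reverse primer sites used for sequencing flank the cassette. Short lacI and lacZα fragments in the annotation are backbone remnants with no functional role.

Although the catalogue lists the vector type as mammalian expression, the feature table shows no eukaryotic promoter, polyadenylation signal, tag or reporter. The plasmid therefore serves as a source clone rather than an expression construct. Its stated purpose is subcloning into custom expression vectors. It belongs to a larger collection of solute carrier clones, and the associated publication characterized ZIP5 and ZIP10 metal transport in overexpressing HEK293 cells.
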