Features (pLannotate 1.2.2; 10 found; start..end, strand, type, name):
    121..213     +  CDS            lacI (fragment): lac repressor; lacI; The lac repressor binds to the lac operator to inhibit transcription in E. coli. This inhibition can be relieved by adding lactose or isopropyl-β-D-thiogalactopyranoside (IPTG).
    268..295     -  terminator     rrnB T2 terminator: transcription terminator T2 from the E. coli rrnB gene
    427..470     +  terminator     rrnB T1 terminator: Escherichia coli rrnB; transcription terminator T1 from the E. coli rrnB gene
    517..553     -  CDS            lacZα (fragment): LacZα fragment of β-galactosidase; lacZ fragment
    569..668     +  protein_bind   attL1: mutant version of attL; recombination site for the Gateway® LR reaction LR Clonase™
    674..3166    +  CDS            SLC39A10: S39AA_HUMAN - Also known as KIAA1265, ZIP10. Experimental evidence at protein level: Swiss-Prot protein existence level 1. May act as a zinc-influx transporter. From Homo sapiens (Human).
   3168..3267    -  protein_bind   attL2: mutant version of attL; recombination site for the Gateway® LR reaction LR Clonase™
   3285..3303    -  promoter       T7 promoter: promoter for bacteriophage T7 RNA polymerase
   3437..4246    +  CDS            KanR: aminoglycoside phosphotransferase; aph(3')-Ia; confers resistance to kanamycin in bacteria or G418 (Geneticin®) in eukaryotes
   4393..4981    +  rep_origin     ori: high-copy-number ColE1/pMB1/pBR322/pUC origin of replication
>Addgene plasmid #132275 | pDONR221_SLC39A10 | addgene full sequence | sequence record 263281 | Addgene NGS Result
CTTTCCTGCGTTATCCCCTGATTCTGTGGATAACCGTATTACCGCCTTTGAGTGAGCTGATACCGCTCGC
CGCAGCCGAACGACCGAGCGCAGCGAGTCAGTGAGCGAGGAAGCGGAAGAGCGCCCAATACGCAAACCGC
CTCTCCCCGCGCGTTGGCCGATTCATTAATGCAGCTGGCACGACAGGTTTCCCGACTGGAAAGCGGGCAG
TGAGCGCAACGCAATTAATACGCGTACCGCTAGCCAGGAAGAGTTTGTAGAAACGCAAAAAGGCCATCCG
TCAGGATGGCCTTCTGCTTAGTTTGATGCCTGGCAGTTTATGGCGGGCGTCCTGCCCGCCACCCTCCGGG
CCGTTGCTTCACAACGTTCAAATCCGCTCCCGGCGGATTTGTCCTACTCAGGAGAGCGTTCACCGACAAA
CAACAGATAAAACGAAAGGCCCAGTCTTCCGACTGAGCCTTTCGTTTTATTTGATGCCTGGCAGTTCCCT
ACTCTCGCGTTAACGCTAGCATGGATGTTTTCCCAGTCACGACGTTGTAAAACGACGGCCAGTCTTAAGC
TCGGGCCCCAAATAATGATTTTATTTTGACTGATAGTGACCTGTTCGTTGCAACACATTGATGAGCAATG
CTTTTTTATAATGCCAACTTTGTACAAAAAAGCAGGCTCCACCATGAAGGTGCACATGCACACCAAGTTC
TGCCTGATCTGTCTGCTGACATTCATCTTTCACCACTGCAACCACTGTCACGAGGAGCACGATCACGGAC
CAGAGGCCCTGCACAGGCAGCACAGAGGCATGACCGAGCTGGAGCCCTCTAAGTTCAGCAAGCAGGCCGC
CGAGAACGAGAAGAAGTACTATATCGAGAAGCTGTTTGAGCGGTACGGCGAGAATGGCAGACTGAGCTTC
TTTGGCCTGGAGAAGCTGCTGACCAACCTGGGCCTGGGCGAGAGGAAGGTGGTGGAGATCAATCACGAGG
ATCTGGGCCACGACCACGTGTCCCACCTGGACATCCTGGCCGTGCAGGAGGGCAAGCACTTTCACTCCCA
CAACCACCAGCACTCTCACAACCACCTGAATAGCGAGAACCAGACCGTGACAAGCGTGTCCACCAAGCGC
AATCACAAGTGCGATCCCGAGAAGGAGACAGTGGAGGTGTCCGTGAAGTCTGACGATAAGCACATGCACG
ACCACAACCACCGGCTGAGACACCACCACAGGCTGCACCACCACCTGGATCACAACAATACCCACCACTT
CCACAATGACTCTATCACACCTAGCGAGCGCGGCGAGCCTTCCAATGAGCCATCTACCGAGACAAACAAG
ACCCAGGAGCAGTCCGATGTGAAGCTGCCAAAGGGCAAGCGGAAGAAGAAGGGCCGCAAGAGCAACGAGA
ATTCCGAAGTGATCACACCCGGCTTTCCCCCTAATCACGATCAGGGCGAGCAGTATGAGCACAACAGGGT
GCACAAGCCCGACCGCGTGCACAATCCTGGACACTCCCACGTGCACCTGCCAGAGAGGAACGGACACGAC
CCAGGAAGAGGACACCAGGACCTGGATCCTGACAATGAGGGCGAGCTGAGGCACACCAGGAAGAGGGAGG
CACCACACGTGAAGAACAATGCCATCATCAGCCTGAGAAAGGATCTGAACGAGGACGATCACCACCACGA
GTGTCTGAATGTGACACAGCTGCTGAAGTACTATGGACACGGAGCAAACAGCCCAATCTCCACCGACCTG
TTCACATACCTGTGCCCTGCCCTGCTGTATCAGATCGATTCCCGGCTGTGCATCGAGCACTTTGACAAGC
TGCTGGTGGAGGATATCAATAAGGACAAGAACCTGGTGCCAGAGGACGAGGCAAACATCGGAGCATCTGC
CTGGATCTGCGGCATCATCAGCATCACCGTGATCTCTCTGCTGAGCCTGCTGGGCGTGATCCTGGTGCCT
ATCATCAATCAGGGCTGTTTCAAGTTTCTGCTGACCTTCCTGGTGGCCCTGGCAGTGGGAACAATGAGCG
GCGATGCACTGCTGCACCTGCTGCCACACTCCCAGGGAGGACATGACCACTCTCACCAGCACGCACACGG
ACACGGACACTCTCACGGACACGAGAGCAACAAGTTCCTGGAGGAGTACGATGCCGTGCTGAAGGGACTG
GTGGCCCTGGGAGGCATCTATCTGCTGTTCATCATCGAGCACTGCATCAGGATGTTTAAGCACTACAAGC
AGCAGCGCGGCAAGCAGAAGTGGTTTATGAAGCAGAATACCGAGGAGAGCACAATCGGCCGGAAGCTGTC
CGACCACAAGCTGAACAATACCCCTGATTCTGACTGGCTGCAGCTGAAGCCACTGGCCGGCACAGACGAT
TCCGTGGTGTCTGAGGATAGACTGAACGAGACCGAGCTGACAGACCTGGAGGGACAGCAGGAGAGCCCAC
CAAAGAATTACCTGTGCATCGAGGAGGAGAAGATCATCGATCACTCTCACAGCGACGGCCTGCACACCAT
CCACGAGCACGATCTGCACGCAGCAGCACACAATCACCACGGAGAGAACAAGACAGTGCTGAGAAAGCAC
AACCACCAGTGGCACCACAAGCACAGCCACCACTCCCACGGACCATGCCACTCCGGATCTGACCTGAAGG
AGACCGGCATCGCCAACATCGCCTGGATGGTCATCATGGGCGATGGCATCCACAATTTCTCCGACGGACT
GGCAATCGGAGCAGCCTTTTCTGCCGGACTGACCGGAGGAATCAGCACATCCATCGCCGTGTTCTGTCAC
GAGCTGCCTCACGAGCTGGGCGATTTTGCCGTGCTGCTGAAGGCCGGCATGACCGTGAAGCAGGCCATCG
TGTACAATCTGCTGAGCGCCATGATGGCCTATATCGGCATGCTGATCGGCACAGCCGTGGGCCAGTACGC
CAACAATATCACCCTGTGGATCTTCGCCGTGACAGCCGGCATGTTTCTGTATGTGGCCCTGGTGGACATG
CTGCCCGAGATGCTGCACGGCGATGGCGACAACGAGGAGCACGGCTTCTGCCCTGTGGGCCAGTTTATCC
TGCAGAATCTGGGCCTGCTGTTCGGCTTTGCCATCATGCTGGTCATCGCCCTGTACGAGGATAAGATCGT
GTTCGACATCCAGTTTGACCCAGCTTTCTTGTACAAAGTTGGCATTATAAGAAAGCATTGCTTATCAATT
TGTTGCAACGAACAGGTCACTATCAGTCAAAATAAAATCATTATTTGCCATCCAGCTGATATCCCCTATA
GTGAGTCGTATTACATGGTCATAGCTGTTTCCTGGCAGCTCTGGCCCGTGTCTCAAAATCTCTGATGTTA
CATTGCACAAGATAAAAATATATCATCATGAACAATAAAACTGTCTGCTTACATAAACAGTAATACAAGG
GGTGTTATGAGCCATATTCAACGGGAAACGTCGAGGCCGCGATTAAATTCCAACATGGATGCTGATTTAT
ATGGGTATAAATGGGCTCGCGATAATGTCGGGCAATCAGGTGCGACAATCTATCGCTTGTATGGGAAGCC
CGATGCGCCAGAGTTGTTTCTGAAACATGGCAAAGGTAGCGTTGCCAATGATGTTACAGATGAGATGGTC
AGACTAAACTGGCTGACGGAATTTATGCCTCTTCCGACCATCAAGCATTTTATCCGTACTCCTGATGATG
CATGGTTACTCACCACTGCGATCCCCGGAAAAACAGCATTCCAGGTATTAGAAGAATATCCTGATTCAGG
TGAAAATATTGTTGATGCGCTGGCAGTGTTCCTGCGCCGGTTGCATTCGATTCCTGTTTGTAATTGTCCT
TTTAACAGCGATCGCGTATTTCGTCTCGCTCAGGCGCAATCACGAATGAATAACGGTTTGGTTGATGCGA
GTGATTTTGATGACGAGCGTAATGGCTGGCCTGTTGAACAAGTCTGGAAAGAAATGCATAAACTTTTGCC
ATTCTCACCGGATTCAGTCGTCACTCATGGTGATTTCTCACTTGATAACCTTATTTTTGACGAGGGGAAA
TTAATAGGTTGTATTGATGTTGGACGAGTCGGAATCGCAGACCGATACCAGGATCTTGCCATCCTATGGA
ACTGCCTCGGTGAGTTTTCTCCTTCATTACAGAAACGGCTTTTTCAAAAATATGGTATTGATAATCCTGA
TATGAATAAATTGCAGTTTCATTTGATGCTCGATGAGTTTTTCTAATCAGAATTGGTTAATTGGTTGTAA
CACTGGCAGAGCATTACGCTGACTTGACGGGACGGCGCAAGCTCATGACCAAAATCCCTTAACGTGAGTT
ACGCGTCGTTCCACTGAGCGTCAGACCCCGTAGAAAAGATCAAAGGATCTTCTTGAGATCCTTTTTTTCT
GCGCGTAATCTGCTGCTTGCAAACAAAAAAACCACCGCTACCAGCGGTGGTTTGTTTGCCGGATCAAGAG
CTACCAACTCTTTTTCCGAAGGTAACTGGCTTCAGCAGAGCGCAGATACCAAATACTGTTCTTCTAGTGT
AGCCGTAGTTAGGCCACCACTTCAAGAACTCTGTAGCACCGCCTACATACCTCGCTCTGCTAATCCTGTT
ACCAGTGGCTGCTGCCAGTGGCGATAAGTCGTGTCTTACCGGGTTGGACTCAAGACGATAGTTACCGGAT
AAGGCGCAGCGGTCGGGCTGAACGGGGGGTTCGTGCACACAGCCCAGCTTGGAGCGAACGACCTACACCG
AACTGAGATACCTACAGCGTGAGCTATGAGAAAGCGCCACGCTTCCCGAAGGGAGAAAGGCGGACAGGTA
TCCGGTAAGCGGCAGGGTCGGAACAGGAGAGCGCACGAGGGAGCTTCCAGGGGGAAACGCCTGGTATCTT
TATAGTCCTGTCGGGTTTCGCCACCTCTGACTTGAGCGTCGATTTTTGTGATGCTCGTCAGGGGGGCGGA
GCCTATGGAAAAACGCCAGCAACGCGGCCTTTTTACGGTTCCTGGCCTTTTGCTGGCCTTTTGCTCACAT
GTT
