>Addgene plasmid #132275 | pDONR221_SLC39A10 | depositor partial sequence | sequence record 253950 | Codon-optimized ORF of SLC39A10
ATGAAGGTGCACATGCACACCAAGTTCTGCCTGATCTGTCTGCTGACATTCATCTTTCACCACTGCAACC
ACTGTCACGAGGAGCACGATCACGGACCAGAGGCCCTGCACAGGCAGCACAGAGGCATGACCGAGCTGGA
GCCCTCTAAGTTCAGCAAGCAGGCCGCCGAGAACGAGAAGAAGTACTATATCGAGAAGCTGTTTGAGCGG
TACGGCGAGAATGGCAGACTGAGCTTCTTTGGCCTGGAGAAGCTGCTGACCAACCTGGGCCTGGGCGAGA
GGAAGGTGGTGGAGATCAATCACGAGGATCTGGGCCACGACCACGTGTCCCACCTGGACATCCTGGCCGT
GCAGGAGGGCAAGCACTTTCACTCCCACAACCACCAGCACTCTCACAACCACCTGAATAGCGAGAACCAG
ACCGTGACAAGCGTGTCCACCAAGCGCAATCACAAGTGCGATCCCGAGAAGGAGACAGTGGAGGTGTCCG
TGAAGTCTGACGATAAGCACATGCACGACCACAACCACCGGCTGAGACACCACCACAGGCTGCACCACCA
CCTGGATCACAACAATACCCACCACTTCCACAATGACTCTATCACACCTAGCGAGCGCGGCGAGCCTTCC
AATGAGCCATCTACCGAGACAAACAAGACCCAGGAGCAGTCCGATGTGAAGCTGCCAAAGGGCAAGCGGA
AGAAGAAGGGCCGCAAGAGCAACGAGAATTCCGAAGTGATCACACCCGGCTTTCCCCCTAATCACGATCA
GGGCGAGCAGTATGAGCACAACAGGGTGCACAAGCCCGACCGCGTGCACAATCCTGGACACTCCCACGTG
CACCTGCCAGAGAGGAACGGACACGACCCAGGAAGAGGACACCAGGACCTGGATCCTGACAATGAGGGCG
AGCTGAGGCACACCAGGAAGAGGGAGGCACCACACGTGAAGAACAATGCCATCATCAGCCTGAGAAAGGA
TCTGAACGAGGACGATCACCACCACGAGTGTCTGAATGTGACACAGCTGCTGAAGTACTATGGACACGGA
GCAAACAGCCCAATCTCCACCGACCTGTTCACATACCTGTGCCCTGCCCTGCTGTATCAGATCGATTCCC
GGCTGTGCATCGAGCACTTTGACAAGCTGCTGGTGGAGGATATCAATAAGGACAAGAACCTGGTGCCAGA
GGACGAGGCAAACATCGGAGCATCTGCCTGGATCTGCGGCATCATCAGCATCACCGTGATCTCTCTGCTG
AGCCTGCTGGGCGTGATCCTGGTGCCTATCATCAATCAGGGCTGTTTCAAGTTTCTGCTGACCTTCCTGG
TGGCCCTGGCAGTGGGAACAATGAGCGGCGATGCACTGCTGCACCTGCTGCCACACTCCCAGGGAGGACA
TGACCACTCTCACCAGCACGCACACGGACACGGACACTCTCACGGACACGAGAGCAACAAGTTCCTGGAG
GAGTACGATGCCGTGCTGAAGGGACTGGTGGCCCTGGGAGGCATCTATCTGCTGTTCATCATCGAGCACT
GCATCAGGATGTTTAAGCACTACAAGCAGCAGCGCGGCAAGCAGAAGTGGTTTATGAAGCAGAATACCGA
GGAGAGCACAATCGGCCGGAAGCTGTCCGACCACAAGCTGAACAATACCCCTGATTCTGACTGGCTGCAG
CTGAAGCCACTGGCCGGCACAGACGATTCCGTGGTGTCTGAGGATAGACTGAACGAGACCGAGCTGACAG
ACCTGGAGGGACAGCAGGAGAGCCCACCAAAGAATTACCTGTGCATCGAGGAGGAGAAGATCATCGATCA
CTCTCACAGCGACGGCCTGCACACCATCCACGAGCACGATCTGCACGCAGCAGCACACAATCACCACGGA
GAGAACAAGACAGTGCTGAGAAAGCACAACCACCAGTGGCACCACAAGCACAGCCACCACTCCCACGGAC
CATGCCACTCCGGATCTGACCTGAAGGAGACCGGCATCGCCAACATCGCCTGGATGGTCATCATGGGCGA
TGGCATCCACAATTTCTCCGACGGACTGGCAATCGGAGCAGCCTTTTCTGCCGGACTGACCGGAGGAATC
AGCACATCCATCGCCGTGTTCTGTCACGAGCTGCCTCACGAGCTGGGCGATTTTGCCGTGCTGCTGAAGG
CCGGCATGACCGTGAAGCAGGCCATCGTGTACAATCTGCTGAGCGCCATGATGGCCTATATCGGCATGCT
GATCGGCACAGCCGTGGGCCAGTACGCCAACAATATCACCCTGTGGATCTTCGCCGTGACAGCCGGCATG
TTTCTGTATGTGGCCCTGGTGGACATGCTGCCCGAGATGCTGCACGGCGATGGCGACAACGAGGAGCACG
GCTTCTGCCCTGTGGGCCAGTTTATCCTGCAGAATCTGGGCCTGCTGTTCGGCTTTGCCATCATGCTGGT
CATCGCCCTGTACGAGGATAAGATCGTGTTCGACATCCAGTTT
